Addgene plasmid #153906: pGBW-m4046640
Purpose: Yeast expression plasmid for SARS-CoV-2 S (surface glycoprotein)
Depositing lab: Ginkgo Bioworks & Benjie Chen. Depositing organization: Ginkgo Bioworks.
Backbone
  Vector backbone: AmpR; 2u URA3
  Backbone size w/o insert (bp): 4078
  Vector type: Yeast Expression
  Selectable markers: URA3
Growth in bacteria
  Bacterial resistance: Ampicillin, 100 μg/mL
  Growth temperature: 37°C
  Growth strain: DH5alpha
  Copy number: High Copy
Gene/Insert
  Gene/Insert name: SARS-CoV-2 S (surface glycoprotein) (alt names: Spike protein; S protein)
  Species: Severe acute respiratory syndrome coronavirus 2
  Insert size (bp): 3815
  Mutation: wt
  Entrez Gene: S (a.k.a. GU280_gp02, spike glycoprotein)
  Promoter: pTEF1
  Cloning method: Unknown
Resource information
  A portion of this plasmid was derived from a plasmid made by: GinkgoBioworks
Depositor comments: NCBI reference sequence: 43740568. Created by gene synthesis with Not1 site.
How to cite: pGBW-m4046640 was a gift from Ginkgo Bioworks & Benjie Chen (Addgene plasmid # 153906 ; http://n2t.net/addgene:153906 ; RRID:Addgene_153906)
