[The description below was written by a language model from this plasmid's Addgene catalogue record and pLannotate feature annotations shown in this document.]
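Description:
pGBW-m4046640 is a yeast episomal expression plasmid carrying the wild-type SARS-CoV-2 spike (S, surface glycoprotein) coding sequence. It is an E. coli–yeast shuttle vector. In bacteria it replicates from a high-copy ColE1/pUC-type origin and is selected with ampicillin through a β-lactamase gene, which the annotation places downstream of a cat promoter. In Saccharomyces cerevisiae it is maintained as a multicopy episome by the 2μ origin and selected by uracil prototrophy through the URA3 marker and its own promoter fragment. URA3 can also be counterselected with 5-fluoroorotic acid. The bacterial modules are flanked by short transcription terminators (tonB, T7Te, T3Te), which insulate them from read-through. The annotation also calls a short rop-like segment (about 190 nt) directly after AmpR. This is probably only a partial match, and the catalogue lists the plasmid as high copy.

The expression cassette lies on the reverse strand. The constitutive S. cerevisiae TEF1 promoter (the promoter of the EF-1α gene) drives the roughly 3.8 kb spike open reading frame, and a CYC1 terminator fragment follows it. No epitope tags, secretion leaders or reporter fusions are annotated. The depositor notes that the insert was made by gene synthesis with a NotI site and is based on the NCBI reference gene, but the record does not say whether it was codon-optimised for yeast. The annotated full sequence is 8,539 nt, somewhat more than the sum of the listed backbone (4,078 bp) and insert (3,815 bp) sizes. The stated purpose is expression of the spike protein in yeast. More specific downstream applications are not recorded.
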