Features (pLannotate 1.2.2; 13 found; start..end, strand, type, name):
    325..1128    -  CDS            URA3: orotidine-5'-phosphate decarboxylase, required for uracil biosynthesis; S. cerevisiae URA3; yeast auxotrophic marker, counterselectable with 5-fluoroorotic acid (5-FOA)
   1129..1305    -  promoter       URA3 promoter (fragment): S. cerevisiae URA3
   1341..1513    -  terminator     CYC1 terminator (fragment): S. cerevisiae CYC1; transcription terminator for CYC1
   1542..5360    -  CDS            S: SPIKE_SARS2 - Experimental evidence at protein level: Swiss-Prot protein existence level 1. [Spike glycoprotein]: May down-regulate host tetherin (BST2) by lysosomal degradation, thereby counteracting its antiviral activity. From Severe acute respiratory syndrome coronavirus 2 (2019-nCoV) (SARS-CoV-2).
   5374..5781    -  promoter       TEF1 promoter: S. cerevisiae TEF1; promoter for EF-1α
   5833..5864    +  terminator     tonB terminator: bidirectional E. coli tonB-P14 transcription terminator
   5865..5967    +  promoter       cat promoter: promoter of the E. coli cat gene encoding chloramphenicol acetyltransferase
   5968..6828    +  CDS            AmpR: β-lactamase; bla; confers resistance to ampicillin, carbenicillin, and related antibiotics
   6829..7020    +  CDS            rop: Rop protein, which maintains plasmids at low copy number; rop
   7044..7071    +  terminator     T7Te terminator: phage T7 early transcription terminator
   7083..7670    -  rep_origin     ori: high-copy-number ColE1/pMB1/pBR322/pUC origin of replication
   7692..7721    -  terminator     T3Te terminator: phage T3 early transcription terminator
   7799..242     +  rep_origin     2μ ori (across the origin): yeast 2μ plasmid origin of replication
>Addgene plasmid #153906 | pGBW-m4046640 | addgene full sequence | sequence record 300446 | Ginkgo NGS Result
TAGCGCTCTCGCGTTGCATTTCTGTTCTGTAAAAATGCAGCTCAGATTCTTTGTTTGAAAAATTAGCGCT
CTCGCGTTGCATTTTTGTTTTACAAAAATGAAGCACAGATTCTTCGTTGGTAAAATAGCGCTTTCGCGTT
GCATTTCTGTTCTGTAAAAATGCAGCTCAGATTCTTTGTTTGAAAAATTAGCGCTCTCGCGTTGCATTTT
TGTTCTACAAAATGAAGCACAGATGCTTCGTTACTCGGGTAATAACTGATATAATTAAATTGAAGCTCTA
ATTTGTGAGTTTAGTATACATGCATTTACTTATAATACAGTTTTTTAGTTTTGCTGGCCGCATCTTCTCA
AATATGCTTCCCAGCCTGCTTTTCTGTAACGTTCACCCTCTACCTTAGCATCCCTTCCCTTTGCAAATAG
TCCTCTTCCAACAATAATAATGTCAGATCCTGTAGAAACCACATCATCCACGGTTCTATACTGTTGACCC
AATGCATCTCCCTTGTCATCTAAACCCACACCGGGTGTCATAATCAACCAATCGTAACCTTCATCTCTTC
CACCCATGTCTCTTTGAGCAATAAAGCCGATAACAAAATCTTTGTCGCTCTTCGCAATGTCAACAGTACC
CTTAGTATATTCTCCAGTAGATAGGGAGCCCTTGCATGACAATTCTGCTAACATCAAAAGGCCTCTAGGT
TCCTTTGTTACTTCTTCTGCCGCCTGCTTCAAACCGCTAACAATACCTGGGCCCACCACACCGTGTGCAT
TCGTAATGTCTGCCCATTCTGCTATTCTGTATACACCCGCAGAGTACTGCAATTTGACTGTATTACCAAT
GTCAGCAAATTTTCTGTCCTCGAAGAGTAAAAAATTGTACTTGGCGGATAATGCCTTTAGCGGCTTAACT
GTGCCCTCCATGGAAAAATCAGTCAAGATATCCACATGTGTTTTTAGTAAACAAATTTTGGGACCTAATG
CTTCAACTAACTCCAGTAATTCCTTGGTGGTACGAACATCCAATGAAGCACACAAGTTTGTTTGCTTTTC
GTGCATGATATTAAATAGCTTGGCAGCAACAGGACTAGGATGAGTAGCAGCACGTTCCTTATATGTAGCT
TTCGACATGATTTATCTTCGTTTCCTGCACGTTTTTGTTCTGTGCAGTTGGGTTAAGAATACTGGGCAAT
TTCATGTTTCTTCAACACTACATATGCGTATATATACCAATCTAAGTCTGTGCTCCTTCCTTCGTTCTTC
CTTCTGTTCGGAGATTACCGAATCAAAAAAATTTCAAGGAAACCGTGTACTGCAGTGCACTAGTGGTTCG
GCGGCCGCTTTGTACAGAAAAAAAAGAAAAATTTGAAATATAAATAACGTTCTTAATACTAACATAACTA
TTAAAAAAAATAAATAGGGACCTAGACTTCAGGTTGTCTAACTCCTTCCTTTTCGGTTAGAGCGGATGTG
GGAGGAGGGCGTGAATGTAAGCGTGACATAACTAATTACATGATATCGACAAAGGAAAAGGGGCCTGTTT
ACGTGTAGTGCAATTTAACACCCTTCAATACAGGTTCAGAGTCGTCTTCATCGAACTTGCAACAAGAACC
GCAGCTGCAACAACCCTTTAAACAAGAACAACATGAGGTCATACAGCACAACATGATGGTCACCATAACA
ATAGCAATCAGCCCTGCGATAAAACCCAACCAGATGTACCACGGCCATTTAATGTATTGTTCGTACTTAC
CTAGTTCTTGGAGATCAATCAATGACTCGTTCAAGTTCTTGGCAACCTCATTTAACCTGTCTATTTCCTT
TTGAATGTTAACCACGGAAGCGTTAATGCCAGATATGTCACCTAGATCAACGTCAGGGGAGGTGTGATTC
TTAAAGTATTTATCCAATTCTTCCTTGAAGGAATCTAATTCTGGTTGGAGTGGATCATAAACGGTGTTGT
TGACAATACCGATGACAACGTCACAATTACCGGATACGAAGGTGTTGTCAGTAGTAATAATTTGGGGCTC
GTAGAAGTTTCTTTGTGTGACGAACCAGTGAGTACCATTAGAAACGAAAACACCTTCTCTTGGGAAGTGA
GCTTTACCATCGTGACAGATGGCAGGAGCTGTAGTGAAGTTCTTTTCCTGAGCCGGCACGTAAGTAACAT
GCAAAAAGACGACACCGTGCGGGGCAGATTGGGGAAAGGACATCAAATGATAACCTTTACCACAGAAGTC
AACACGCTTAGACTGACCTAGGACACATTCACTCATCTTGGTCGCGGCTAAATTAGCACTAGCTCTAATT
TCAGCAGCGCGGATAAGTTGTTGAGTAACGTAGGTTTGTAGCGATTGCAATCTTCCGGTGATCAATCTAT
CGATTTGTACTTCGGCCTCAACCTTATCCAACCTAGATAAGATATCGTTGAGTACGGAAGAAATGGCCCC
GAAGTTAGAGGACAACTGTTTTACGAGGGTGTTCAAAGCTTGAGCATTCTGGTTAACAACGTCTTGTAGT
TTACCAAGCGCCGAAGCAGTCGAGGACAAAGAGTCTTGAATCTTACCAATGGCCGAGTTGAATTGATTAG
CGATTAGCTTTTGGTTTTCATACAGAACGTTTTGAGTAACTCCTATCCCGTTGAATCTGTAAGCCATTTG
CATAGCAAATGGGATTTGCAATGCAGCACCAGCACCAAATGTCCAACCAGAAGTAATCGTCCCAGCCAAG
AGCGCTGAGGTATATTGAGCGATCATTTCATCAGTCAATAGTGGGGGCAACACGGTAAGACCATTGAACT
TCTGCGCACATATCAAGTCTCGGGCTGCAATGTCACCCAAGCAATCGCCATATTGCTTGATGAATCCAGC
GTCGGCTAACGTAACTTTATTAAATAATAAATCTTCGATAAACGATCTCTTGGATGGCTTTGATGGATCT
GGCAAGATTTGGCTAAAGTTGAAACCGCCGAAATCCTTAATGGGTGGGGTCTTGTAGATTTGCTTGACTT
GGGCAAATACTTCCTGGGTGTTTTTGTCTTGTTCGACAGCAATACCCGTAAGAGCACGGTTCAATTGTGT
GCAGAAGGAACCGTATTGTAACAACAAATTAGAACACTCAGTAGAGTCACCACAGATATACATTGTACAA
TCCACTGAGGTCTTTGTCATAGAGACAGGTAAGATTTCAGTAGTAACAGAAATAGTGAAATTAGTTGGTA
TAGCAATAGAATTGTTACTGTATGCGACTGAGTTTTCGGCACCTAGGCTCATGGTGTATGCAATGATACT
TTGTGAAGCAACACTTCTAGCTCTTCTTGGTGAATTAGTCTGTGTTTGGTAGGATGCACAGATTCCGGCA
CCAATTGGAATGTCACATTCATAGGAGTTGTTGACATGCTCAGCACCTATCAAACAACCAGCTCTTGTTT
GGAAAACATTAGAACCAGTAGAGTAGACTCTCCAAGTAGGGGTTAGTTGGTCAGCGTGGATAGCAACTGG
CACTTCCGTACAGTTGACGTCTTGGTATAAAACGGCGACCTGATTAGAAGTGTTGGTTCCAGGGGTAATA
ACGCTAACACCACCAAAGGAACATGGAGTGATGTCCAAAATTTCCAAAGTTTGAGGATCCCGGACCGCAT
CGGTCGTATCTGCAATATCTCTACCGAATTGTTGGAATGGCAGGAACTTCTTGTTGGATTCGGTCAATAC
GCCAGTACCAGTAAGACCATTGAAATTGAAGTTGACACACTTATTTTTAACCAAGTTCGTGGACTTTTTG
GGACCGCAGACTGTAGCTGGGGCATGCAATAGTTCAAAAGACAGGACAACAACTCTATATGGTTGGTAAC
CAACTCCGTTGGTTGGCTGAAAACCGTAAGATTGTAAGGGGAAGTAACAGTTAAAACCTTCGACCCCATT
ACAAGGAGTAGAACCAGCTTGATAAATCTCGGTACTTATGTCTCTTTCGAAAGGTTTCAAATTAGACTTA
CGAAATAGGCGGTACAAATAGTTATAGTTCCCACCAACCTTCGAATCCAAGTTGTTGCTATTCCAAGCGA
TCACGCAACCGGTGAAGTCGTCTGGCAATTTGTAGTTGTAATCAGCAATCTTACCGGTTTGACCTGGCGC
GATTTGTCTTACTTCATCGCCTCTAATGACAAAGGAGTCTGCGTAAACATTAGTGAAGCATAAGTCGTTA
AGCTTGGTTGGCGAAACCCCGTAACATTTGAAAGTAGAGAAGGAAGCACTGTTATATAGTACAGAGTAAT
CTGCCACACAATTGGAGATTCTCTTACGGTTCCAAGCGTACACAGAAGCAAACCTTGTGGCATTAAAAAC
CTCACCGAATGGACACAAGTTGGTGATATTTGGGAATCTGACTATTGATTCAGTTGGTTGAACTCTAAAG
TTGCTAGTTTGGTATATACCCTTTTCAACTGTGAAAGATTTTAGGGTGCACTTAGTTTCGCTCAATGGAT
CCAAAGCACAGTCTACAGCATCGGTAATTGTCCCGTTTTCATTGTACTTGAGCAGAAAGGTTCTTGGCTG
CAAATAACCGACATAGTAGGCAGCAGCACCCGCAGTCCATCCAGACGAGGAGTCACCAGGAGTTAAATAT
GATCGGTGTAAGGCTAGCAAAGTTTGAAATCTCGTAATGTTGATACCAATCGGCAAATCAACGAGTGGTT
CCAAAGCAGAGAAACCCTGAGGTAAATCTCTAACTAGGTTAATTGGTGTGTGCTTAGAGTAGATCTTAAA
GTAACCGTCGATATTTTTGAAGACAAATTCTCTCAAGTTCTTGAAGTTGCCTTGCTTACCCTCCAAATCC
ATCAGGAAAGGTTGACTGACGTATTCGAAGGTACAGTTGTTAGCACTTGAATAAACCCGAAATTCGGATT
CCATCCAGCTTTTATTATTCTTATGGTAATAAACACCCAAAAACGGGTCGTTACAGAATTGGAACTCACA
GACTTTAATTACAACATTAGTAGCGTTGTTGACAATTAACAAAGATTGAGTCTTGGAATCAAGCGTGGTT
CCAAAGATCCAACCTCTAATGATGTTAGACTTTTCTGTGGAAGCGAAGTAGACACCGTCATTGAATGGCA
ACACTGGGTTATCGAACCTCTTAGTACCATTGGTACCAGAAACGTGTATGGCGTGAAACCAAGTAACGTT
TGAAAAGAATGGCAAGAACAAATCTTGGGTACTATGTAAAACCGAAGAACGAAATACTTTGTCGGGGTAA
TAGACGCCTCTGGTGAAAGAGTTAGTGTATGCTGGAGGTAGCTGCGTGCGAGTTGTCAGATTAACGCATT
GGGAGCTCACCAATGGAAGCAAAACTAAAAAGACGAACATTTTGTAATTAAAACTTAGATTAGATTGCTA
TGCTTTCTTTCTAATGAGCAAGAAGTAAAAAAAGTTGTAATAGAACAAGAAAAATGAAACTGAAACTTGA
GAAATTGAAGACCGTTTATTAACTTAAATATCAATGGGAGGTCATCGAAAGAGAAAAAAATCAAAAAAAA
AAATTTTCAAGAAAAAGAAACGTGATAAAAATTTTTATTGCCTTTTTCGACGAAGAAAAAGAAACGAGGC
GGTCTCTTTTTTCTTTTCCAAACCTTTAGTACGGGTAATTAACGACACCCTAGAGGAAGAAAGAGGGGAA
ATTTAGTATGCTGTGCTTGGGTGTTTTGAAGTGGTACGGCGATGCGCGGAGTCCGAGAAAATCTGGAAGA
GTAAAAAAGGAGTAGAAACATTTTGAAGCTATGGTGTGTGGGGCGGCCGCTCTAACTGACCATTTAAATC
ATACCTGACCTCCATAGCAGAAAGTCAAAAGCCTCCGACCGGAGGCTTTTGACTTGATCGGCACGTAAGA
GGTTCCAACTTTCACCATAATGAAATAAGATCACTACCGGGCGTATTTTTTGAGTTATCGAGATTTTCAG
GAGCTAAGGAAGCTAAAATGAGTATTCAACATTTCCGTGTCGCCCTTATTCCCTTTTTTGCGGCATTTTG
CCTTCCTGTTTTTGCTCACCCAGAAACGCTGGTGAAAGTAAAAGATGCTGAAGATCAGTTGGGTGCACGA
GTGGGTTACATCGAACTGGATCTCAACAGCGGTAAGATCCTTGAGAGTTTACGCCCCGAAGAACGTTTTC
CAATGATGAGCACTTTTAAAGTTCTGCTATGTGGCGCGGTATTATCCCGTATTGACGCCGGGCAAGAGCA
ACTCGGTCGCCGCATACACTATTCTCAGAATGACTTGGTTGAGTACTCACCAGTCACAGAAAAGCATCTC
ACGGATGGCATGACAGTAAGAGAATTATGCAGTGCTGCCATAACCATGAGTGATAACACTGCGGCCAACT
TACTTCTGGCAACGATCGGAGGACCGAAGGAGCTAACCGCTTTTTTGCACAACATGGGGGATCATGTAAC
TCGCCTTGATCGTTGGGAACCGGAGCTGAATGAAGCCATACCAAACGACGAGCGTGACACCACGATGCCT
GTAGCAATGGCAACAACGTTGCGCAAACTATTAACTGGCGAACTACTTACTCTAGCTTCCCGGCAACAAT
TAATAGACTGGATGGAGGCGGATAAAGTTGCAGGATCACTTCTGCGCTCGGCCCTCCCGGCTGGCTGGTT
TATTGCTGATAAATCTGGAGCCGGTGAGCGTGGGTCTCGCGGTATCATTGCAGCACTGGGGCCAGATGGT
AAGCCCTCCCGCATCGTAGTTATCTACACGACGGGGAGTCAGGCAACTATGGATGAACGAAATAGACAGA
TCGCTGAGATAGGTGCCTCACTGATTAAGCATTGGTAAGTGACCAAACAGGAAAAAACCGCCCTTAACAT
GGCCCGCTTTATCAGAAGCCAGACATTAACGCTTCTGGAGAAACTCAACGAGCTGGACGCGGATGAACAG
GCAGACATCTGTGAATCGCTTCACGACCACGCTGATGAGCTTTACCGCAGCTGCCTCGCGCGTTTCGGTG
ATGACGGTGAAAACCTCTGATGAGGGCCCAAATGTAATCACCTGGCTCACCTTCGGGTGGGCCTTTCTGC
GTTGCTGGCGTTTTTCCATAGGCTCCGCCCCCCTGACGAGCATCACAAAAATCGATGCTCAAGTCAGAGG
TGGCGAAACCCGACAGGACTATAAAGATACCAGGCGTTTACCCCTGGAAGCTCCCTCGTGCGCTCTCCTG
TTCCGACCCTGCCGCTTACCGGATACCTGTCCGCCTTTCTCCCTTCGGGAAGCGTGGCGCTTTCTCATAG
CTCACGCTGTAGGTATCTCAGTTCGGTGTAGGTCGTTCGCTCCAAGCTGGGCTGTGTGCACGAACCCCCC
GTTCAGCCCGACCGCTGCGCCTTATCCGGTAACTATCGTCTTGAGTCCAACCCGGTAAGACACGACTTAT
CGCCACTGGCAGCAGCCACTGGTAACAGGATTAGCAGAGCGAGGTATGTAGGCGGTGCTACAGAGTTCTT
GAAGTGGTGGCCTAACTACGGCTACACTAGAAGAACAGTATTTGGTATCTGCGCTCTGCTGAAGCCAGTT
ACCTCGGAAAAAGAGTTGGTAGCTCTTGATCCGGCAAACAAACCACCGCTGGTAGCGGTGGTTTTTTTGT
TTGCAAGCAGCAGATTACGCGCAGAAAAAAAGGATCTCAAGAAGATCCTTTGATTTTCTACCGAAGAAAG
GCCCACCCGTGAAGGTGAGCCAGTGAGTTGATTGCAGTCCAGTTACGCTGGAGTCAAGCTTGTAACACGC
GGCCGCTCGGGAAGTTCCTATTCTCTAGCTAGAAAGTATAGGAACTTCAGAGCGCTTTTGAAAACCAAAA
GCGCTCTGATGACGCACTTTCAAAAAACCAAAAACGCACCGGACTGTAACGAGCTACTAAAATATTGCGA
ATACCGCTTCCACAAACATTGCTCAAAAGTATCTCTTTGCTATATATCTCTGTGCTATATCCCTATATAA
CCTACCCATCCACCTTTCGCTCCTTGAACTTGCATCTAAACTCGACCTCTACATTTTTTATGTTTATCTC
TAGTATTACTCTTTAGACAAAAAAATTGTAGTAAGAACTATTCATAGAGTGAATCGAAAACAATACGAAA
ATGTAAACATTTCCTATACGTAGTATATAGAGACAAAATAGAAGAAACCGTTCATAATTTTCTGACCAAT
GAAGAATCATCAACGCTATCACTTTCTGTTCACAAAGTATGCGCAATCCACATCGGTATAGAATATAATC
GGGGATGCCTTTATCTTGAAAAAATGCACCCGCAGCTTCGCTAGTAATCAGTAAACGCGGGAAGTGGAGT
CAGGCTTTTTTTATGGAAGAGAAAATAGACACCAAAGTAGCCTTCTTCTAACCTTAACGGACCTACAGTG
CAAAAAGTTATCAAGAGACTGCATTATAGAGCGCACAAAGGAGAAAAAAAGTAATCTAAGATGCTTTGTT
AGAAAAATAGCGCTCTCGGGATGCATTTTTGTAGAACAAAAAAGAAGTATAGATTCTTTGTTGGTAAAA
